Addgene plasmid #207873: GW1-ARSeNL
Purpose: Mammalian expression of the BRET ATP sensor
Depositing lab: Mathew Tantama. Publication: Ratiometric BRET Measurements of ATP with a Genetically-Encoded Luminescent Sensor. Min SH, French AR, Trull KJ, Tat K, Varney SA, Tantama M. Sensors (Basel). 2019 Aug 10;19(16). pii: s19163502. doi: 10.3390/s19163502. PubMed 31405152.
Backbone
  Vector backbone: GW1
  Backbone size w/o insert (bp): 5271
  Total vector size (bp): 6873
  Vector type: Mammalian Expression
Growth in bacteria
  Bacterial resistance: Ampicillin, 100 μg/mL
  Growth temperature: 37°C
  Growth strain: DH5alpha
  Copy number: Unknown
Gene/Insert
  Gene/Insert name: ARSeNL (alt name: mScarlet-BsEpsilon-NanoLuc)
  Species: Synthetic
  Insert size (bp): 1602
  Promoter: CMV
  Cloning method: Gibson Cloning
  Sequencing primers: 5′ CTGAATCGGAGTGAGTGC; 3′ CAAATGTGGTATGGCTGATT
Terms and licenses: Academic/Nonprofit Terms; Industry Terms: Not Available to Industry
How to cite: GW1-ARSeNL was a gift from Mathew Tantama (Addgene plasmid # 207873 ; http://n2t.net/addgene:207873 ; RRID:Addgene_207873)
