[The description below was written by a language model from this plasmid's Addgene catalogue record and pLannotate feature annotations shown in this document.]
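Description:
GW1-ARSeNL is a mammalian expression plasmid built on the GW1 backbone that encodes ARSeNL, a synthetic, genetically encoded bioluminescence resonance energy transfer (BRET) sensor for ATP. It is propagated in E. coli through a high-copy ColE1/pUC-type origin and selected with ampicillin via the β-lactamase gene. An f1 phage origin is also present, along with short remnants of lac, rop, bom and SV40 origin sequences that appear to be backbone leftovers rather than functional parts of the design.

The insert is a single fusion reading frame, described in the catalogue as mScarlet-BsEpsilon-NanoLuc. The feature table shows the red fluorescent protein mScarlet first, followed by the Bacillus subtilis ATP synthase epsilon subunit (atpC) and then a human codon-optimised NanoLuc luciferase, which is annotated as a fragment. In sensors of this type, the epsilon subunit acts as the ATP-binding domain. Its conformational change on binding alters the distance or orientation between the NanoLuc donor and the mScarlet acceptor, so the ratio of red to blue emission reports ATP. Because the readout is ratiometric luminescence, no excitation light is needed.

Expression is driven by the human cytomegalovirus immediate-early enhancer and promoter followed by CMV intron A, which generally boosts transcript processing and expression. An SV40 polyadenylation signal terminates the transcript. On the circular map these upstream elements lie just before the coding sequence. The sequenced record is 7,420 nt, somewhat longer than the total size of 6,873 bp listed in the catalogue, and the record does not explain the difference. The plasmid is intended for expressing the ATP sensor in mammalian cells.
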