Features (pLannotate 1.2.2; 21 found; start..end, strand, type, name):
    189..863     +  CDS            mScarlet: mScarlet is a basic (constitutively fluorescent) red fluorescent protein published in 2016, derived from synthetic construct. It has moderate acid sensitivity.
    876..1271    +  CDS            atpC: ATPE_BACSU - Experimental evidence at protein level: Swiss-Prot protein existence level 1. Produces ATP from ADP in the presence of a proton gradient across the membrane. From Bacillus subtilis (strain 168).
   1299..1786    +  CDS            Nluc (fragment): NanoLuc® luciferase human codon-optimized
   1806..1890    +  CDS            large T antigen (fragment): large T antigen from SV40 (simian virus 40)
   1913..2047    +  polyA_signal   SV40 poly(A) signal: SV40 polyadenylation signal
   2094..2110    -  protein_bind   lac operator: The lac repressor binds to the lac operator to inhibit transcription in E. coli. This inhibition can be relieved by adding lactose or isopropyl-β-D-thiogalactopyranoside (IPTG). lac repressor encoded by lacI
   2118..2148    -  promoter       lac promoter: promoter for the E. coli lac operon
   2196..2288    -  CDS            lacI (fragment): lac repressor; lacI; The lac repressor binds to the lac operator to inhibit transcription in E. coli. This inhibition can be relieved by adding lactose or isopropyl-β-D-thiogalactopyranoside (IPTG).
   2471..3059    -  rep_origin     ori: high-copy-number ColE1/pMB1/pBR322/pUC origin of replication
   3230..4090    -  CDS            AmpR: β-lactamase; bla; confers resistance to ampicillin, carbenicillin, and related antibiotics
   4091..4108    -  promoter       AmpR promoter (fragment): bla
   4232..4660    -  rep_origin     f1 ori (sequence partly withheld): f1 bacteriophage origin of replication; arrow indicates direction of (+) strand synthesis
   4676..4764    -  promoter       AmpR promoter (fragment): bla
   4859..4894    +  CDS            rop (fragment): Rop protein, which maintains plasmids at low copy number; rop
   4996..5047    +  misc_feature   bom (fragment): basis of mobility region from pBR322
   5056..5131    -  rep_origin     SV40 ori (fragment): SV40 origin of replication
   5139..5293    -  CDS            lacZα (fragment): LacZα fragment of β-galactosidase; lacZ fragment
   5314..5691    -  CDS            UL127: UL127_HCMVA - Protein predicted: Swiss-Prot protein existence level 4. From Human cytomegalovirus (strain AD169) (HHV-5) (Human herpesvirus 5).
   5858..6237    +  enhancer       CMV enhancer: human cytomegalovirus immediate early enhancer
   6238..6441    +  promoter       CMV promoter: human cytomegalovirus (CMV) immediate early promoter
   6577..7403    +  intron         CMV intron A: human cytomegalovirus intron A (Chapman et al., 1991)
>Addgene plasmid #207873 | GW1-ARSeNL | addgene full sequence | sequence record 409925 | Addgene NGS Result
AAGCTTCCCGGCCACAGCAATCGATCCATGACACAACCAGTGACAAGCAGTCCCCCAGTGAAACCGCATC
CGCATCCGAGTCCGATACCGATAAAGATTCTGAATCGGAGTGAGTGCCGCGTCCGAGAGCGTTCCCTGTC
CACGTCCACCATCGGCGGAGCAGGTGTGCCTGAGGCCTCTAGACCACCATGGTGAGCAAGGGCGAGGCAG
TGATCAAGGAGTTCATGCGGTTCAAGGTGCACATGGAGGGCTCCATGAACGGCCACGAGTTCGAGATCGA
GGGCGAGGGCGAGGGCCGCCCCTACGAGGGCACCCAGACCGCCAAGCTGAAGGTGACCAAGGGTGGCCCC
CTGCCCTTCTCCTGGGACATCCTGTCCCCTCAGTTCATGTACGGCTCCAGGGCCTTCACCAAGCACCCCG
CCGACATCCCCGACTACTATAAGCAGTCCTTCCCCGAGGGCTTCAAGTGGGAGCGCGTGATGAACTTCGA
GGACGGCGGCGCCGTGACCGTGACCCAGGACACCTCCCTGGAGGACGGCACCCTGATCTACAAGGTGAAG
CTCCGCGGCACCAACTTCCCTCCTGACGGCCCCGTAATGCAGAAGAAGACAATGGGCTGGGAAGCGTCCA
CCGAGCGGTTGTACCCCGAGGACGGCGTGCTGAAGGGCGACATTAAGATGGCCCTGCGCCTGAAGGACGG
CGGCCGCTACCTGGCGGACTTCAAGACCACCTACAAGGCCAAGAAGCCCGTGCAGATGCCCGGCGCCTAC
AACGTCGACCGCAAGTTGGACATCACCTCCCACAACGAGGACTACACCGTGGTGGAACAGTACGAACGCT
CCGAAGGACGTCATTCTACAGGCCGCCATATCGATATGAAAACTGTGAAAGTGAATATAACAACCCCTGA
TGGGCCAGTCTACGACGCTGATATCGAGATGGTGTCCGTGCGGGCCGAGAGTGGTGATCTCGGCATCCTC
CCCGGTCACATTCCCACAAAGGCCCCACTGAAGATCGGAGCTGTGCGGCTGAAGAAGGACGGCCAAACCG
AGATGGTCGCAGTCTCAGGCGGCACTGTTGAAGTGCGGCCTGACCACGTTACCATTAATGCTCAAGCCGC
TGAAACAGCCGAAGGAATCGACAAAGAGAGAGCAGAAGCCGCAAGACAGAGGGCCCAGGAGCGGCTGAAC
TCTCAATCCGATGACACCGATATTCGCCGGGCCGAGCTGGCACTGCAGAGGGCCCTGAACAGACTGGACG
TGGCTGGGAAGGCAAACGAATTCATGCTGGAGGACTTTGTTGGGGACTGGCGACAGACAGCCGGCTACAA
CCTGGACCAAGTCCTTGAACAGGGAGGTGTGTCCAGTTTGTTTCAGAATCTCGGGGTGTCCGTAACTCCG
ATCCAAAGGATTGTCCTGAGCGGTGAAAATGGGCTGAAGATCGACATCCATGTCATCATCCCGTATGAAG
GTCTGAGCGGCGACCAAATGGGCCAGATCGAAAAAATTTTTAAGGTGGTGTACCCTGTGGATGATCATCA
CTTTAAGGTGATCCTGCACTATGGCACACTGGTAATCGACGGGGTTACGCCGAACATGATCGACTATTTC
GGACGGCCGTATGAAGGCATCGCCGTGTTCGACGGCAAAAAGATCACTGTAACAGGGACCCTGTGGAACG
GCAACAAAATTATCGACGAGCGCCTGATCAACCCCGACGGCTCCCTGCTGTTCCGAGTAACCATCAACGG
AGTGACCGGCTGGCGGCTGTGCGAACGCATTCTGGCCTAAACTCGACGAATTCATTGATCATAATCAGCC
ATACCACATTTGTAGAGGTTTTACTTGCTTTAAAAAACCTCCCACACCTCCCCCTGAACCTGAAACATAA
AATGAATGCAATTGTTGTTGTTAACTTGTTTATTGCAGCTTATAATGGTTACAAATAAAGCAATAGCATC
ACAAATTTCACAAATAAAGCATTTTTTTCACTGCATTCTAGTTGTGGTTTGTCCAAACTCATCAATGTAT
CTTATCATGTCTGGATCCGTACCGAGCTCGCGTAATCATGTCATAGCTGTTTCCTGTGTGAAATTGTTAT
CCGCTCACAATTCCACACAACATACGAGCCGGAAGCATAAAGTGTAAAGCCTGGGGTGCCTAATGAGTGA
GCTAACTACATTAATTGCGTTGCGCTCACTGCCCGCTTTCCAGTCGGGAAACCTGTCGTGCCAGCTGCAT
TAATGAATCGGCCAACGCGCGGGGAGAGGCGGTTTGCGTATTGGGCGCTCTTCCGCTTCCTCGCTCACTG
ACTCGCTGCGCTCGGTCGTTCGGCTGCGGCGAGCGGTATCAGCTCACTCAAAGGCGGTAATACGGTTATC
CACAGAATCAGGGGATAACGCAGGAAAGAACATGTGAGCAAAAGGCCAGCAAAAGGCCAGGAACCGTAAA
AAGGCCGCGTTGCTGGCGTTTTTCCATAGGCTCCGCCCCCCTGACGAGCATCACAAAAATCGACGCTCAA
GTCAGAGGTGGCGAAACCCGACAGGACTATAAAGATACCAGGCGTTTCCCCCTGGAAGCTCCCTCGTGCG
CTCTCCTGTTCCGACCCTGCCGCTTACCGGATACCTGTCCGCCTTTCTCCCTTCGGGAAGCGTGGCGCTT
TCTCATAGCTCACGCTGTAGGTATCTCAGTTCGGTGTAGGTCGTTCGCTCCAAGCTGGGCTGTGTGCACG
AACCCCCCGTTCAGCCCGACCGCTGCGCCTTATCCGGTAACTATCGTCTTGAGTCCAACCCGGTAAGACA
CGACTTATCGCCACTGGCAGCAGCCACTGGTAACAGGATTAGCAGAGCGAGGTATGTAGGCGGTGCTACA
GAGTTCTTGAAGTGGTGGCCTAACTACGGCTACACTAGAAGAACAGTATTTGGTATCTGCGCTCTGCTGA
AGCCAGTTACCTTCGGAAAAAGAGTTGGTAGCTCTTGATCCGGCAAACAAACCACCGCTGGTAGCGGTGG
TTTTTTTGTTTGCAAGCAGCAGATTACGCGCAGAAAAAAAGGATCTCAAGAAGATCCTTTGATCTTTTCT
ACGGGGTCTGACGCTCAGTGGAACGAAAACTCACGTTAAGGGATTTTGGTCATGAGATTATCAAAAAGGA
TCTTCACCTAGATCCTTTTAAATTAAAAATGAAGTTTTAAATCAATCTAAAGTATATATGAGTAAACTTG
GTCTGACAGTTACCAATGCTTAATCAGTGAGGCACCTATCTCAGCGATCTGTCTATTTCGTTCATCCATA
GTTGCCTGACTCCCCGTCGTGTAGATAACTACGATACGGGAGGGCTTACCATCTGGCCCCAGTGCTGCAA
TGATACCGCGAGACCCACGCTCACCGGCTCCAGATTTATCAGCAATAAACCAGCCAGCCGGAAGGGCCGA
GCGCAGAAGTGGTCCTGCAACTTTATCCGCCTCCATCCAGTCTATTAATTGTTGCCGGGAAGCTAGAGTA
AGTAGTTCGCCAGTTAATAGTTTGCGCAACGTTGTTGCCATTGCTACAGGCATCGTGGTGTCACGCTCGT
CGTTTGGTATGGCTTCATTCAGCTCCGGTTCCCAACGATCAAGGCGAGTTACATGATCCCCCATGTTGTG
CAAAAAAGCGGTTAGCTCCTTCGGTCCTCCGATCGTTGTCAGAAGTAAGTTGGCCGCAGTGTTATCACTC
ATGGTTATGGCAGCACTGCATAATTCTCTTACTGTCATGCCATCCGTAAGATGCTTTTCTGTGACTGGTG
AGTACTCAACCAAGTCATTCTGAGAATAGTGTATGCGGCGACCGAGTTGCTCTTGCCCGGCGTCAATACG
GGATAATACCGCGCCACATAGCAGAACTTTAAAAGTGCTCATCATTGGAAAACGTTCTTCGGGGCGAAAA
CTCTCAAGGATCTTACCGCTGTTGAGATCCAGTTCGATGTAACCCACTCGTGCACCCAACTGATCTTCAG
CATCTTTTACTTTCACCAGCGTTTCTGGGTGAGCAAAAACAGGAAGGCAAAATGCCGCAAAAAAGGGAAT
AAGGGCGACACGGAAATGTTGAATACTCATACTCTTCCTTTTTCAATAAGCGGCCGCGGCCATGCCGGCC
ACTAGTCTCGAGGGCC
[37 nt withheld, positions 4147-4183]
AGATTGTATAAGCAAATATTTAAATTGTAAGCGTTAATATTTTGTTAAAATTCGCGTTAAATTTTTGTTA
AATCAGCTCATTTTTTAACCAATAGGCCGAAATCGGCAAAATCCCTTATAAATCAAAAGAATAGACCGAG
ATAGGGT
[37 nt withheld, positions 4331-4367]
AAAGAACGTGGACTCCAACGTCAAAGG
[49 nt withheld, positions 4395-4443]
T
[91 nt withheld, positions 4445-4535]
G
[124 nt withheld, positions 4537-4660]
GGGGATCCCTCGAGTTATTATTGAAGCATTTATCAGGGTTATTGTCTCATGAGCGGATACATATTTGAAT
GTATTTAGAAAAATAAACAAATAGGGGTTCCGCGCACATTTCCCCGAAAAGTGCCACCTGACGTCTAAGA
AACCATTATTATCATGACATTAACCTATAAAAATAGGCGTATCACGAGGCCCTTTCGTCTCGCGCGTTTC
GGTGATGACGGTGAAAACCTCTGACACATGCAGCTCCCGGAGACGGTCACAGCTTGTCTGTAAGCGGATG
CCGGGAGCAGACAAGCCCGTCAGGGCGCGTCAGCGGGTGTTGGCGGGTGTCGGGGCTGGCTTAACTATGC
GGCATCAGAGCAGATTGTACTGAGAGTGCACCATATGAAGACGTCGCCTCCTCACTACTTCTGGAATAGC
TCAGAGGCCGAGGCGGCCTCGGCCTCTGCATAAATAAAAAAAATTAGTCAGGGCGCCATTCGCCATTCAG
GCTGCGCAACTGTTGGGAAGGGCGATCGGTGCGGGCCTCTTCGCTATTACGCCAGCTGGCGAAAGGGGGA
TGTGCTGCAAGGCGATTAAGTTGGGTAACGCCAGGGTTTTCCCAGTCACGACGTTGTAAAACGACGGCCA
GTGCCCGTGTCAAGGACGGTGACTGCAGTGAATAATAAAATGTGTGTTTGTCCGAAATACGCGTTTTGAG
ATTTCTGTCGCCGACTAAATTCATGTCGCGCGATAGTGGTGTTTATCGCCGATAGAGATGGCGATATTGG
AAAAATCGATATTTGAAAATATGGCATATTGAAAATGTCGCCGATGTGAGTTTCTGTGTAACTGATATCG
CCATTTTTCCAAAAGTGATTTTTGGGCATACGCGATATCTGGCGATAGCGCTTATATCGTTTACGGGGGA
TGGCGATAGACGACTTTGGTGACTTGGGCGATTCTGTGTGTCGCAAATATCGCAGTTTCGATATAGGTGA
CAGACGATATGAGGCTATATCGCCGATAGAGGCGACATCAAGCTGGCACATGGCCAATGCATATCGATCT
ATACATTGAATCAATATTGGCCATTAGCCATATTATTCATTGGTTATATAGCATAAATCAATATTGGCTA
TTGGCCATTGCATACGTTGTATCCATATCATAATATGTACATTTATATTGGCTCATGTCCAACATTACCG
CCATGTTGACATTGATTATTGACTAGTTATTAATAGTAATCAATTACGGGGTCATTAGTTCATAGCCCAT
ATATGGAGTTCCGCGTTACATAACTTACGGTAAATGGCCCGCCTGGCTGACCGCCCAACGACCCCCGCCC
ATTGACGTCAATAATGACGTATGTTCCCATAGTAACGCCAATAGGGACTTTCCATTGACGTCAATGGGTG
GAGTATTTACGGTAAACTGCCCACTTGGCAGTACATCAAGTGTATCATATGCCAAGTACGCCCCCTATTG
ACGTCAATGACGGTAAATGGCCCGCCTGGCATTATGCCCAGTACATGACCTTATGGGACTTTCCTACTTG
GCAGTACATCTACGTATTAGTCATCGCTATTACCATGGTGATGCGGTTTTGGCAGTACATCAATGGGCGT
GGATAGCGGTTTGACTCACGGGGATTTCCAAGTCTCCACCCCATTGACGTCAATGGGAGTTTGTTTTGGC
ACCAAAATCAACGGGACTTTCCAAAATGTCGTAACAACTCCGCCCCATTGACGCAAATGGGCGGTAGGCG
TGTACGGTGGGAGGTCTATATAAGCAGAGCTCGTTTAGTGAACCGTCAGATCGCCTGGAGACGCCATCCA
CGCTGTTTTGACCTCCATAGAAGACACCGGGACCGATCCAGCCTCCGCGGCCGGGAACGGTGCATTGGAA
CGCGGATTCCCCGTGCCAAGAGTGACGTAAGTACCGCCTATAGAGTCTATAGGCCCACCCCCTTGGCTTC
TTATGCATGCTATACTGTTTTTGGCTTGGGGTCTATACACCCCCGCTTCCTCATGTTATAGGTGATGGTA
TAGCTTAGCCTATAGGTGTGGGTTATTGACCATTATTGACCACTCCCCTATTGGTGACGATACTTTCCAT
TACTAATCCATAACATGGCTCTTTGCCACAACTCTCTTTATTGGCTATATGCCAATACACTGTCCTTCAG
AGACTGACACGGACTCTGTATTTTTACAGGATGGGGTCTCATTTATTATTTACAAATTCACATATACAAC
ACCACCGTCCCCAGTGCCCGCAGTTTTTATTAAACATAACGTGGGATCTCCACGCGAATCTCGGGTACGT
GTTCCGGACATGGGCTCTTCTCCGGTAGCGGCGGAGCTTCTACATCCGAGCCCTGCTCCCATGCCTCCAG
CGACTCATGGTCGCTCGGCAGCTCCTTGCTCCTAACAGTGGAGGCCAGACTTAGGCACAGCACGATGCCC
ACCACCACCAGTGTGCCGCACAAGGCCGTGGCGGTAGGGTATGTGTCTGAAAATGAGCTCGGGGAGCGGG
CTTGCACCGCTGACGCATTTGGAAGACTTAAGGCAGCGGCAGAAGAAGATGCAGGCAGCTGAGTTGTTGT
GTTCTGATAAGAGTCAGAGGTAACTCCCGTTGCGGTGCTGTTAACGGTGGAGGGCAGTGTAGTCTGAGCA
GTACTCGTTGCTGCCGCGCGCGCCACCAGACATAATAGCTGACAGACTAACAGACTGTTCCTTTCCATGG
GTCTTTTCTGCAGTCACCGTCCTTGACACG
